Addgene plasmid #62245: pAN-PTet-YFP
Purpose: used to characterize the promoter activities of PTet for dCas9 and sgRNA response functions.
Depositing lab: Christopher Voigt. Depositing organization: Massachusetts Institute of Technology. Publication: Multi-input CRISPR/Cas genetic circuits that interface host regulatory networks. Nielsen AA, Voigt CA. Mol Syst Biol. 2014 Nov 24;10:763. doi: 10.15252/msb.20145735. PubMed 25422271.
Backbone
  Vector backbone: unknown
  Total vector size (bp): 8285
  Vector type: Bacterial Expression
Growth in bacteria
  Bacterial resistance: Kanamycin, 50 μg/mL
  Growth temperature: 37°C
  Growth strain: DH5alpha
  Copy number: Unknown
Gene/Insert
  Gene/Insert name: YFP
  Promoter: Ptet
  Cloning method: Unknown
  Sequencing primers: 5′ kan-R; 3′ LacI-R
Terms and licenses: Academic/Nonprofit Terms; Industry Terms: Not Available to Industry
How to cite: pAN-PTet-YFP was a gift from Christopher Voigt (Addgene plasmid # 62245 ; http://n2t.net/addgene:62245 ; RRID:Addgene_62245)
