[The description below was written by a language model from this plasmid's Addgene catalogue record and pLannotate feature annotations shown in this document.]
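Description:
pAN-PTet-YFP is a bacterial expression plasmid that serves as a fluorescent reporter for the activity of the TetR-regulated PTet promoter in E. coli. The catalogue lists the backbone as unknown, but the annotated sequence shows a medium-copy p15A origin of replication, which is compatible with ColE1-type plasmids, and a kanamycin resistance gene (aph(3')-Ia) for selection. Short fragments matching the RSF origin, the pBR322 bom region, and the tetracycline resistance promoter and coding sequence are also detected. These appear to be backbone remnants rather than functional elements.

The reporter cassette begins with a tet operator and an adjacent short match that the annotation software labels as an H1-2O2 promoter fragment. That match most likely reflects the tetO-containing PTet region named in the catalogue. Downstream lies a hammerhead ribozyme from the tobacco ringspot virus satellite RNA, a part commonly used as an insulator that cleaves the 5' leader so that reporter translation is less dependent on promoter context. An EYFP coding sequence follows. After the reporter, a lacI promoter fragment precedes lacI and tetR coding sequences. The plasmid therefore supplies its own TetR repressor, which keeps PTet off until a tetracycline-class inducer relieves binding, and also carries LacI.

According to the record, the plasmid was used to measure PTet promoter activity as a reference for building dCas9 and sgRNA response functions in CRISPR-based genetic circuits. The catalogue gives a total size of 8285 bp, whereas the annotated full sequence is 4,938 nt, and the record does not explain this discrepancy.
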