Features (pLannotate 1.2.2; 14 found; start..end, strand, type, name):
      1..23      -  rep_origin     RSF ori (fragment): Plasmids containing the RSF 1030 origin of replication can be propagated in E. coli cells that contain additional plasmids with compatible origins.
     40..66      +  misc_feature   bom (fragment): basis of mobility region from pBR322
    165..220     -  rep_origin     RSF ori (fragment): Plasmids containing the RSF 1030 origin of replication can be propagated in E. coli cells that contain additional plasmids with compatible origins.
    308..852     -  rep_origin     p15A ori: Plasmids containing the medium-copy-number p15A origin of replication can be propagated in E. coli cells that contain a second plasmid with the ColE1 origin.
    941..1756    -  CDS            KanR: aminoglycoside phosphotransferase; aph(3')-Ia; confers resistance to kanamycin in bacteria or G418 (Geneticin®) in eukaryotes
   1934..1952    +  protein_bind   tet operator: tetO; bacterial operator O2 for the tetR and tetA genes tetracycline repressor TetR
   1958..1977    +  promoter       H1-2O2 promoter (fragment): doxycycline-inducible variant of the human H1 RNA promoter (Henriksen et al., 2007)
   1990..2039    +  misc_RNA       sTRSV HHRz: hammerhead ribozyme from the tobacco ringspot virus satellite RNA (Khvorova et al., 2003)
   2089..2808    +  CDS            EYFP: enhanced YFP mammalian codon-optimized
   2881..2954    +  promoter       lacI promoter (fragment): lacI
   2955..4034    +  CDS            lacI: LACI_ECOLI - Experimental evidence at protein level: Swiss-Prot protein existence level 1. Repressor of the lactose operon. Binds allolactose as an inducer. From Escherichia coli (strain K12).
   4056..4676    +  CDS            tetR: TETR2_ECOLX - Experimental evidence at protein level: Swiss-Prot protein existence level 1. TetR is the repressor of the tetracycline resistance element; its N-terminal region forms a helix-turn-helix structure and binds DNA. Binding of tetracycline to TetR reduces the repressor affinity for the tetracycline resistance gene (tetA) promoter operator sites. From Escherichia coli.
   4772..4790    -  promoter       tet promoter (fragment): E. coli promoter for tetracycline efflux protein gene
   4800..4920    +  CDS            TcR (fragment): tetracycline efflux protein; tet; confers resistance to tetracycline
>Addgene plasmid #62245 | pAN-PTet-YFP | addgene full sequence | sequence record 107148 | Addgene Assembled Sequence
GCTTCCTCGCTCACTGACTCGCTGCACGAGGCAGACCTCAGCGCTAGCGGAGTGTATACTGGCTTACTAT
GTTGGCACTGATGAGGGTGTCAGTGAAGTGCTTCATGTGGCAGGAGAAAAAAGGCTGCACCGGTGCGTCA
GCAGAATATGTGATACAGGATATATTCCGCTTCCTCGCTCACTGACTCGCTACGCTCGGTCGTTCGACTG
CGGCGAGCGGAAATGGCTTACGAACGGGGCGGAGATTTCCTGGAAGATGCCAGGAAGATACTTAACAGGG
AAGTGAGAGGGCCGCGGCAAAGCCGTTTTTCCATAGGCTCCGCCCCCCTGACAAGCATCACGAAATCTGA
CGCTCAAATCAGTGGTGGCGAAACCCGACAGGACTATAAAGATACCAGGCGTTTCCCCTGGCGGCTCCCT
CGTGCGCTCTCCTGTTCCTGCCTTTCGGTTTACCGGTGTCATTCCGCTGTTATGGCCGCGTTTGTCTCAT
TCCACGCCTGACACTCAGTTCCGGGTAGGCAGTTCGCTCCAAGCTGGACTGTATGCACGAACCCCCCGTT
CAGTCCGACCGCTGCGCCTTATCCGGTAACTATCGTCTTGAGTCCAACCCGGAAAGACATGCAAAAGCAC
CACTGGCAGCAGCCACTGGTAATTGATTTAGAGGAGTTAGTCTTGAAGTCATGCGCCGGTTAAGGCTAAA
CTGAAAGGACAAGTTTTGGTGACTGCGCTCCTCCAAGCCAGTTACCTCGGTTCAAAGAGTTGGTAGCTCA
GAGAACCTTCGAAAAACCGCCCTGCAAGGCGGTTTTTTCGTTTTCAGAGCAAGAGATTACGCGCAGACCA
AAACGATCTCAAGAAGATCATCTTATTAAGGGGTCTGACGCTCAGTGGAACGAAAAATCAATCTAAAGTA
TATATGAGTAAACTTGGTCTGACAGTTACCTTAGAAAAACTCATCGAGCATCAAATGAAACTGCAATTTA
TTCATATCAGGATTATCAATACCATATTTTTGAAAAAGCCGTTTCTGTAATGAAGGAGAAAACTCACCGA
GGCAGTTCCATAGGATGGCAAGATCCTGGTATCGGTCTGCGATTCCGACTCGTCCAACATCAATACAACC
TATTAATTTCCCCTCGTCAAAAATAAGGTTATCAAGTGAGAAATCACCATGAGTGACGACTGAATCCGGT
GAGAATGGCAAAAGCTTATGCATTTCTTTCCAGACTTGTTCAACAGGCCAGCCATTACGCTCGTCATCAA
AATCACTCGCATCAACCAAACCGTTATTCATTCGTGATTGCGCCTGAGCGAGACGAAATACGCGATCGCT
GTTAAAAGGACAATTACAAACAGGAATCGAATGCAACCGGCGCAGGAACACTGCCAGCGCATCAACAATA
TTTTCACCTGAATCAGGATATTCTTCTAATACCTGGAATGCTGTTTTCCCGGGGATCGCAGTGGTGAGTA
ACCATGCATCATCAGGAGTACGGATAAAATGCTTGATGGTCGGAAGAGGCATAAATTCCGTCAGCCAGTT
TAGTCTGACCATCTCATCTGTAACATCATTGGCAACGCTACCTTTGCCATGTTTCAGAAACAACTCTGGC
GCATCGGGCTTCCCATACAATCGATAGATTGTCGCACCTGATTGCCCGACATTATCGCGAGCCCATTTAT
ACCCATATAAATCAGCATCCATGTTGGAATTTAATCGCGGCCTGGAGCAAGACGTTTCCCGTTGAATATG
GCTCATAACACCCCTTGTATTACTGTTTATGTAAGCAGACAGTTTTATTGTTCATGATGATATATTTTTA
TCTTGTGCAATGTACATCAGAGATTTTGAGACACAACCAATTATTGAAGGCCTCCCTAACGGGGGGCCTT
TTTTTGTTTCTGGTCTCCCGCTTTACTCCACCGTTGGCTTTTTTCCCTATCAGTGATAGAGATTGACATC
CCTATCAGTGATAGAGATAATGAGCACAGCTGTCACCGGATGTGCTTTCCGGTCTGATGAGTCCGTGAGG
ACGAAACAGCCTCTACAAATAATTTTGTTTAATACTAGAGAAAGAGGGGAAATACTAGATGGTGAGCAAG
GGCGAGGAGCTGTTCACCGGGGTGGTGCCCATCCTGGTCGAGCTGGACGGCGACGTAAACGGCCACAAGT
TCAGCGTGTCCGGCGAGGGCGAGGGCGATGCCACCTACGGCAAGCTGACCCTGAAGTTCATCTGCACCAC
AGGCAAGCTGCCCGTGCCCTGGCCCACCCTCGTGACCACCTTCGGCTACGGCCTGCAATGCTTCGCCCGC
TACCCCGACCACATGAAGCTGCACGACTTCTTCAAGTCCGCCATGCCCGAAGGCTACGTCCAGGAGCGCA
CCATCTTCTTCAAGGACGACGGCAACTACAAGACCCGCGCCGAGGTGAAGTTCGAGGGCGACACCCTGGT
GAACCGCATCGAGCTGAAGGGCATCGACTTCAAGGAGGACGGCAACATCCTGGGGCACAAGCTGGAGTAC
AACTACAACAGCCACAACGTCTATATCATGGCCGACAAGCAGAAGAACGGCATCAAGGTGAACTTCAAGA
TCCGCCACAACATCGAGGACGGCAGCGTGCAGCTCGCCGACCACTACCAGCAGAACACCCCAATCGGCGA
CGGCCCCGTGCTGCTGCCCGACAACCACTACCTTAGCTACCAGTCCGCCCTGAGCAAAGACCCCAACGAG
AAGCGCGATCACATGGTCCTGCTGGAGTTCGTGACCGCCGCCGGGATCACTCTCGGCATGGACGAGCTGT
ACAAGTAACTCGGTACCAAATTCCAGAAAAGAGGCCTCCCGAAAGGGGGGCCTTTTTTCGTTTTGGCCAA
TGGCGGCGCGCCATCGAATGGCGCAAAACCTTTCGCGGTATGGCATGATAGCGCCCGGAAGAGAGTCAAT
TCAGGGTGGTGAATATGAAACCAGTAACGTTATACGATGTCGCAGAGTATGCCGGTGTCTCTTATCAGAC
CGTTTCCCGCGTGGTGAACCAGGCCAGCCACGTTTCTGCGAAAACGCGGGAAAAAGTGGAAGCGGCGATG
GCGGAGCTGAATTACATTCCCAACCGCGTGGCACAACAACTGGCGGGCAAACAGTCGTTGCTGATTGGCG
TTGCCACCTCCAGTCTGGCCCTGCACGCGCCGTCGCAAATTGTCGCGGCGATTAAATCTCGCGCCGATCA
ACTGGGTGCCAGCGTGGTGGTGTCGATGGTAGAACGAAGCGGCGTCGAAGCCTGTAAAGCGGCGGTGCAC
AATCTTCTCGCGCAACGCGTCAGTGGGCTGATCATTAACTATCCGCTGGATGACCAGGATGCCATTGCTG
TGGAAGCTGCCTGCACTAATGTTCCGGCGTTATTTCTTGATGTCTCTGACCAGACACCCATCAACAGTAT
TATTTTCTCCCATGAGGACGGTACGCGACTGGGCGTGGAGCATCTGGTCGCATTGGGTCACCAGCAAATC
GCGCTGTTAGCGGGCCCATTAAGTTCTGTCTCGGCGCGTCTGCGTCTGGCTGGCTGGCATAAATATCTCA
CTCGCAATCAAATTCAGCCGATAGCGGAACGGGAAGGCGACTGGAGTGCCATGTCCGGTTTTCAACAAAC
CATGCAAATGCTGAATGAGGGCATCGTTCCCACTGCGATGCTGGTTGCCAACGATCAGATGGCGCTGGGC
GCAATGCGCGCCATTACCGAGTCCGGGCTGCGCGTTGGTGCGGATATCTCGGTAGTGGGATACGACGATA
CCGAAGATAGCTCATGTTATATCCCGCCGTTAACCACCATCAAACAGGATTTTCGCCTGCTGGGGCAAAC
CAGCGTGGACCGCTTGCTGCAACTCTCTCAGGGCCAGGCGGTGAAGGGCAATCAGCTGTTGCCAGTCTCA
CTGGTGAAAAGAAAAACCACCCTGGCGCCCAATACGCAAACCGCCTCTCCCCGCGCGTTGGCCGATTCAT
TAATGCAGCTGGCACGACAGGTTTCCCGACTGGAAAGCGGGCAGTGATAATCCAGGAGGAAAAAAATGTC
CAGATTAGATAAAAGTAAAGTGATTAACAGCGCATTAGAGCTGCTTAATGAGGTCGGAATCGAAGGTTTA
ACAACCCGTAAACTCGCCCAGAAGCTAGGTGTAGAGCAGCCTACATTGTATTGGCATGTAAAAAATAAGC
GGGCTTTGCTCGACGCCTTAGCCATTGAGATGTTAGATAGGCACCATACTCACTTTTGCCCTTTAGAAGG
GGAAAGCTGGCAAGATTTTTTACGTAATAACGCTAAAAGTTTTAGATGTGCTTTACTAAGTCATCGCGAT
GGAGCAAAAGTACATTTAGGTACACGGCCTACAGAAAAACAGTATGAAACTCTCGAAAATCAATTAGCCT
TTTTATGCCAACAAGGTTTTTCACTAGAGAATGCATTATATGCACTCAGCGCTGTGGGGCATTTTACTTT
AGGTTGCGTATTGGAAGATCAAGAGCATCAAGTCGCTAAAGAAGAAAGGGAAACACCTACTACTGATAGT
ATGCCGCCATTATTACGACAAGCTATCGAATTATTTGATCACCAAGGTGCAGAGCCAGCCTTCTTATTCG
GCCTTGAATTGATCATATGCGGATTAGAAAAACAACTTAAATGTGAAAGTGGGTCCTAATAATTGGTAAC
GAATCAGACAATTGACGGCTCGAGGGAGTAGCATAGGGTTTGCAGAATCCCTGCTTCGTCCATTTGACAG
GCACATTATGCATCGATGATAAGCTGTCAAACATGAGCAGATCCTCTACGCCGGACGCATCGTGGCCGGC
ATCACCGGCGCCACAGGTGCGGTTGCTGGCGCCTATATCGCCGACATCACCGATGGGGAAGATCGGGCTC
GCCACTTCGGGCTCATGAGCAAATATTTTATCTGAGGT
