>Addgene plasmid #62245 | pAN-PTet-YFP | addgene partial sequence | sequence record 104825 | C-ter-GFP 5'-CTCCTCGCCCTTGCTCAC-3'
ATTATTTGTAGAGGCTGTTTCGTCCTCACGGACTCATCAGACCGGAAAGCACATCCGGTGACAGCTGTGC
TCATTATCTCTATCACTGATAGGGATGTCAATCTCTATCACTGATAGGGAAAAAAGCCAACGGTGGAGTA
AAGCGGGAGACCAGAAACAAAAAAAGGCCCCCCGTTAGGGAGGCCTTCAATAATTGGTTGTGTCTCAAAA
TCTCTGATGTACATTGCACAAGATAAAAATATATCATCATGAACAATAAAACTGTCTGCTTACATAAACA
GTAATACAAGGGGTGTTATGAGCCATATTCAACGGGAAACGTCTTGCTCCAGGCCGCGATTAAATTCCAA
CATGGATGCTGATTTATATGGGTATAAATGGGCTCGCGATAATGTCGGGCAATCAGGTGCGACAATCTAT
CGATTGTATGGGAAGCCCGATGCGCCAGAGTTGTTTCTGAAACATGGCAAAGGTAGCGTTGCCAATGATG
TTACAGATGAGATGGTCAGACTAAACTGGCTGACGGAATTTATGCCTCTTCCGACCATCAAGCATTTTAT
CCGTACTCCTGATGATGCATGGTTACTCACCACTGCGATCCCCGGGAAAACAGCATTCCAGGTATTAGAA
GAATATCCTGATTCAGGTGAAAATATTGTTGATGCGCTGGCAGTGTTCCTGCGCCGGTTGCATTCGATTC
CTGTTTGTAATTGTCCTTTTAACAGCGATCGCGTATTTCGTCTCGCTCAGGCGCAATCACGAATGAATAA
CGGTTTGGTTGATGCGAGTGATTTTGATGACGAGCGTAATGGCTGGCCTGTTGAACAAGTCTGGAA
