>Addgene plasmid #62245 | pAN-PTet-YFP | addgene partial sequence | sequence record 104871 | lacI-F 5'-GCTTGCTGCAACTCTCTCAG-3'
AACCACCCTGGCGCCCAATACGCAAACCGCCTCTCCCCGCGCGTTGGCCGATTCATTAATGCAGCTGGCA
CGACAGGTTTCCCGACTGGAAAGCGGGCAGTGATAATCCAGGAGGAAAAAAATGTCCAGATTAGATAAAA
GTAAAGTGATTAACAGCGCATTAGAGCTGCTTAATGAGGTCGGAATCGAAGGTTTAACAACCCGTAAACT
CGCCCAGAAGCTAGGTGTAGAGCAGCCTACATTGTATTGGCATGTAAAAAATAAGCGGGCTTTGCTCGAC
GCCTTAGCCATTGAGATGTTAGATAGGCACCATACTCACTTTTGCCCTTTAGAAGGGGAAAGCTGGCAAG
ATTTTTTACGTAATAACGCTAAAAGTTTTAGATGTGCTTTACTAAGTCATCGCGATGGAGCAAAAGTACA
TTTAGGTACACGGCCTACAGAAAAACAGTATGAAACTCTCGAAAATCAATTAGCCTTTTTATGCCAACAA
GGTTTTTCACTAGAGAATGCATTATATGCACTCAGCGCTGTGGGGCATTTTACTTTAGGTTGCGTATTGG
AAGATCAAGAGCATCAAGTCGCTAAAGAAGAAAGGGAAACACCTACTACTGATAGTATGCCGCCATTATT
ACGACAAGCTATCGAATTATTTGATCACCAAGGTGCAGAGCCAGCCTTCTTATTCGGCCTTGAATTGATC
ATATGCGGATTAGAAAAACAACTTAAATGTGAAAGTGGGTCCTAATAATTGGTAACGAATCAGACAATTG
ACGGCTCGAGGGAGTAGCATAG
