>Addgene plasmid #62245 | pAN-PTet-YFP | addgene partial sequence | sequence record 107147 | LacI-R 5'-GGCATACTCTGCGACATCGT-3'
ATTGACTCTCTTCCGGGCGCTATCATGCCATACCGCGAAAGGTTTTGCGCCATTCGATGGCGCGCCGCCA
TTGGCCAAAACGAAAAAAGGCCCCCCTTTCGGGAGGCCTCTTTTCTGGAATTTGGTACCGAGTTACTTGT
ACAGCTCGTCCATGCCGAGAGTGATCCCGGCGGCGGTCACGAACTCCAGCAGGACCATGTGATCGCGCTT
CTCGTTGGGGTCTTTGCTCAGGGCGGACTGGTAGCTAAGGTAGTGGTTGTCGGGCAGCAGCACGGGGCCG
TCGCCGATTGGGGTGTTCTGCTGGTAGTGGTCGGCGAGCTGCACGCTGCCGTCCTCGATGTTGTGGCGGA
TCTTGAAGTTCACCTTGATGCCGTTCTTCTGCTTGTCGGCCATGATATAGACGTTGTGGCTGTTGTAGTT
GTACTCCAGCTTGTGCCCCAGGATGTTGCCGTCCTCCTTGAAGTCGATGCCCTTCAGCTCGATGCGGTTC
ACCAGGGTGTCGCCCTCGAACTTCACCTCGGCGCGGGTCTTGTAGTTGCCGTCGTCCTTGAAGAAGATGG
TGCGCTCCTGGACGTAGCCTTCGGGCATGGCGGACTTGAAGAAGTCGTGCAGCTTCATGTGGTCGGGGTA
GCGGGCGAAGCATTGCAGGCCGTAGCCGAAGGTGGTCACGAGGGTGGGCCAGGGCACGGGCAGCTTGCCT
GTGGTGCAGATGAACTTCAGGGTCAGCTTGCCGTAGGTGGCATCGCCCTCGCCCTCGCCGGACACGCTGA
ACTTGTGGCCGTTTACGTCGCCGTCCAGCTCGACCAGGATGG
